>Addgene plasmid #37711 | pUASP YFP Rab11 WT | addgene partial sequence | sequence record 59067 | EGFP-C 5'-CATGGTCCTGCTGGAGTTCGTG-3'
AGCTGTACAGTCCGGACTCAGATCTCGAGCTCAAGCTTCGAATTCTGCAGTCGACGGTACCGCGGGCCCG
GGATCATCAACAAGTTTGTACAAAAAAGCAGGCTTAATGGGTGCAAGAGAAGACGAGTACGATTATCTGT
TCAAAGTTGTCCTTATCGGTGACTCCGGTGTTGGCAAAAGTAATTTGCTCTCACGTTTCACGCGCAATGA
ATTCAACTTGGAGTCCAAGTCGACGATTGGCGTTGAGTTTGCAACGCGCAGCATAGAGGTCGATGGCAAA
ACAATTAAAGCGCAAATCTGGGATACGGCCGGCCAGGAGCGTTATCGCGCCATCACCTCTGCCTACTACC
GCGGTGCCGTGGGGGCCCTGCTCGTCTATGACATTGCCAAGCATCTGACCTACGAGAACGTGGAGCGGTG
GCTGCGGGAATTGCGCGACCATGCCGACCAGAACATCGTCATCATGCTGGTGGGCAACAAGTCCGACTTG
CGGCACTTGCGCTCCGTGCCCACGGACGAGGCGAAGCTGTTTGCCGAGCGCAACGGCTTGAGTTTCATAG
AAACCTCGGCCCTCGACTCAACGAACGTTGAAACGGCATTCCAGAACATACTCACAGAGATCTATCGCAT
TGTGTCGCAGAAACAGATCAGAGATCCGCCGGAAGGCGACGTCATCCGCCCGTCGAACGTGGAGCCCATC
GACGTAAAGCCGACTGTCACCGCCGATGTGCGCAAACAGTGCTGTCAGTGAAACCCAGCTTTCTTGTACA
AAGTGGTTGATG
