[The description below was written by a language model from this plasmid's Addgene catalogue record.]
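Description:
pUASP YFP Rab11 WT is a Drosophila expression plasmid built on the pUASP backbone (about 9.9 kb without the insert) for GAL4-dependent expression of a fluorescently tagged Rab GTPase in flies. It is propagated in E. coli under ampicillin selection; the copy number is not recorded, and no feature table is provided. The bacterial origin, any fly transformation marker and the transposon ends usually associated with UASp-type vectors therefore cannot be confirmed from the record.

The insert is the wild-type coding sequence of Drosophila melanogaster Rab11 (CG5771), introduced by Gateway recombination downstream of a YFP tag carried on the backbone, giving an N-terminal YFP-Rab11 fusion. N-terminal tagging is the usual choice for Rab proteins because their C-terminal residues are lipid-modified for membrane attachment and need to stay free. The promoter is listed as GAL4, meaning the cassette is driven by GAL4-responsive upstream activating sequences. The fusion stays silent unless the yeast GAL4 activator is supplied, typically by crossing transgenic flies to a tissue- or stage-specific GAL4 driver line. UASp-type vectors are generally used where expression in the female germline as well as somatic tissues is wanted.

Rab11 is a small GTPase associated with recycling endosomes and membrane trafficking. This construct belongs to a systematic collection of tagged Drosophila Rab proteins. The "WT" label distinguishes it from mutant versions of the protein, although the record does not describe any such variants. Its typical uses are live or fixed imaging of Rab11-positive compartments and controlled overexpression of the wild-type protein in chosen cell types.
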