Addgene plasmid #37711: pUASP YFP Rab11 WT
Depositing lab: Matthew Scott. Depositing organization: Stanford University. Publication: Thirty-one flavors of Drosophila rab proteins. Zhang J, Schulze KL, Hiesinger PR, Suyama K, Wang S, Fish M, Acar M, Hoskins RA, Bellen HJ, Scott MP. Genetics. 2007 Jun;176(2):1307-22. Epub 2007 Apr 3. 10.1534/genetics.106.066761 PubMed 17409086.
Backbone
  Vector backbone: pUASP
  Backbone size w/o insert (bp): 9939
  Vector type: Insect Expression ; Drosophila
Growth in bacteria
  Bacterial resistance: Ampicillin, 100 μg/mL
  Growth temperature: 37°C
  Growth strain: Top10
  Copy number: Unknown
Gene/Insert
  Gene/Insert name: Rab11
  Species: D. melanogaster (fly)
  Entrez Gene: Rab11 (a.k.a. Dmel_CG5771, AAF55850, CG5771, DRAB11, DRab11, Dm Rab11, DmRab11, Dmel\CG5771, Drab11, O18335, RAB11, Rab 11, Rab-11, Rab-r11, dRab11, l(3)93Bi, l(3)j2D1, rab-11, rab11, rlr7)
  Promoter: GAL4
  Tag / fusion protein: YFP (N terminal on backbone)
  Cloning method: Gateway Cloning
  Sequencing primers: 5′ EGFP-C; 3′ pUASp-3 5'-AGGTTTAACCAGGGGATGCT
Terms and licenses: Academic/Nonprofit Terms; Industry Terms: Not Available to Industry
How to cite: pUASP YFP Rab11 WT was a gift from Matthew Scott (Addgene plasmid # 37711 ; http://n2t.net/addgene:37711 ; RRID:Addgene_37711)
